>Addgene plasmid #132038 | pDONR221_SLC25A13 | addgene full sequence | sequence record 261789 | Addgene NGS Result
CTTTCCTGCGTTATCCCCTGATTCTGTGGATAACCGTATTACCGCCTTTGAGTGAGCTGATACCGCTCGC
CGCAGCCGAACGACCGAGCGCAGCGAGTCAGTGAGCGAGGAAGCGGAAGAGCGCCCAATACGCAAACCGC
CTCTCCCCGCGCGTTGGCCGATTCATTAATGCAGCTGGCACGACAGGTTTCCCGACTGGAAAGCGGGCAG
TGAGCGCAACGCAATTAATACGCGTACCGCTAGCCAGGAAGAGTTTGTAGAAACGCAAAAAGGCCATCCG
TCAGGATGGCCTTCTGCTTAGTTTGATGCCTGGCAGTTTATGGCGGGCGTCCTGCCCGCCACCCTCCGGG
CCGTTGCTTCACAACGTTCAAATCCGCTCCCGGCGGATTTGTCCTACTCAGGAGAGCGTTCACCGACAAA
CAACAGATAAAACGAAAGGCCCAGTCTTCCGACTGAGCCTTTCGTTTTATTTGATGCCTGGCAGTTCCCT
ACTCTCGCGTTAACGCTAGCATGGATGTTTTCCCAGTCACGACGTTGTAAAACGACGGCCAGTCTTAAGC
TCGGGCCCCAAATAATGATTTTATTTTGACTGATAGTGACCTGTTCGTTGCAACACATTGATGAGCAATG
CTTTTTTATAATGCCAACTTTGTACAAAAAAGCAGGCTCCACCATGGCAGCAGCAAAGGTGGCCCTGACC
AAGAGGGCCGATCCTGCCGAGCTGCGCACAATCTTCCTGAAGTACGCCAGCATCGAGAAGAACGGCGAGT
TCTTTATGTCCCCAAATGACTTTGTGACCCGGTATCTGAACATCTTCGGCGAGTCTCAGCCCAATCCTAA
GACCGTGGAGCTGCTGAGCGGAGTGGTGGACCAGACAAAGGATGGCCTGATCTCCTTCCAGGAGTTTGTG
GCCTTCGAGTCTGTGCTGTGCGCCCCAGACGCCCTGTTTATGGTGGCCTTTCAGCTGTTCGATAAGGCCG
GCAAGGGCGAGGTGACCTTCGAGGACGTGAAGCAGGTGTTTGGCCAGACCACAATCCACCAGCACATCCC
CTTCAACTGGGATAGCGAGTTCGTGCAGCTGCACTTTGGCAAGGAGCGGAAGAGACACCTGACCTACGCC
GAGTTTACACAGTTCCTGCTGGAGATCCAGCTGGAGCACGCCAAGCAGGCCTTTGTGCAGAGAGACAATG
CCCGGACCGGCAGAGTGACAGCCATCGACTTTCGGGATATCATGGTGACCATCAGACCCCACGTGCTGAC
ACCTTTCGTGGAGGAGTGTCTGGTGGCAGCAGCAGGAGGCACCACATCCCACCAGGTGTCTTTTAGCTAC
TTCAACGGCTTTAATTCTCTGCTGAACAATATGGAGCTGATCCGGAAGATCTATAGCACCCTGGCCGGCA
CAAGAAAGGACGTGGAGGTGACCAAGGAGGAGTTCGTGCTGGCCGCCCAGAAGTTTGGCCAGGTGACACC
TATGGAGGTGGACATCCTGTTCCAGCTGGCCGATCTGTACGAGCCAAGGGGAAGGATGACCCTGGCAGAT
ATCGAGAGGATCGCCCCACTGGAGGAGGGCACACTGCCCTTTAACCTGGCAGAGGCACAGAGGCAGAAGG
CATCCGGCGACTCTGCCAGACCCGTGCTGCTGCAGGTGGCAGAGTCTGCCTACAGGTTCGGACTGGGCAG
CGTGGCAGGAGCAGTGGGAGCAACCGCCGTGTATCCTATCGATCTGGTGAAGACCAGGATGCAGAACCAG
CGCAGCACAGGCTCCTTTGTGGGCGAGCTGATGTATAAGAATTCCTTCGACTGCTTTAAGAAGGTGCTGA
GATACGAGGGCTTCTTTGGCCTGTATAGGGGACTGCTGCCTCAGCTGCTGGGAGTGGCACCAGAGAAGGC
CATCAAGCTGACCGTGAACGACTTCGTGCGGGATAAGTTTATGCACAAGGATGGCAGCGTGCCTCTGGCC
GCCGAGATCCTGGCAGGAGGATGTGCAGGAGGATCCCAGGTCATCTTCACCAATCCACTGGAGATCGTGA
AGATCAGGCTGCAGGTGGCAGGAGAGATCACCACAGGACCAAGGGTGTCTGCCCTGAGCGTGGTGCGCGA
TCTGGGCTTCTTTGGCATCTACAAGGGCGCCAAGGCCTGCTTTCTGAGAGACATCCCCTTCTCCGCCATC
TACTTTCCTTGTTATGCCCACGTGAAGGCCTCTTTCGCCAACGAGGACGGACAGGTGTCCCCAGGCTCTC
TGCTGCTGGCAGGAGCAATCGCAGGAATGCCAGCAGCATCTCTGGTGACCCCAGCAGATGTGATCAAGAC
AAGGCTGCAGGTGGCAGCAAGAGCAGGACAGACCACATATTCCGGCGTGATCGACTGCTTCCGGAAGATC
CTGAGAGAGGAGGGACCAAAGGCCCTGTGGAAGGGAGCAGGCGCCAGGGTGTTCCGCAGCTCCCCTCAGT
TTGGCGTGACCCTGCTGACATACGAGCTGCTGCAGAGGTGGTTCTATATCGATTTTGGCGGCGTGAAGCC
TATGGGCAGCGAGCCAGTGCCCAAGTCCCGCATCAACCTGCCTGCACCAAATCCAGACCACGTGGGAGGA
TACAAGCTGGCAGTGGCCACCTTCGCCGGAATCGAGAATAAGTTTGGCCTGTATCTGCCTCTGTTCAAGC
CATCCGTGTCTACAAGCAAGGCCATCGGCGGCGGCCCAGACCCAGCTTTCTTGTACAAAGTTGGCATTAT
AAGAAAGCATTGCTTATCAATTTGTTGCAACGAACAGGTCACTATCAGTCAAAATAAAATCATTATTTGC
CATCCAGCTGATATCCCCTATAGTGAGTCGTATTACATGGTCATAGCTGTTTCCTGGCAGCTCTGGCCCG
TGTCTCAAAATCTCTGATGTTACATTGCACAAGATAAAAATATATCATCATGAACAATAAAACTGTCTGC
TTACATAAACAGTAATACAAGGGGTGTTATGAGCCATATTCAACGGGAAACGTCGAGGCCGCGATTAAAT
TCCAACATGGATGCTGATTTATATGGGTATAAATGGGCTCGCGATAATGTCGGGCAATCAGGTGCGACAA
TCTATCGCTTGTATGGGAAGCCCGATGCGCCAGAGTTGTTTCTGAAACATGGCAAAGGTAGCGTTGCCAA
TGATGTTACAGATGAGATGGTCAGACTAAACTGGCTGACGGAATTTATGCCTCTTCCGACCATCAAGCAT
TTTATCCGTACTCCTGATGATGCATGGTTACTCACCACTGCGATCCCCGGAAAAACAGCATTCCAGGTAT
TAGAAGAATATCCTGATTCAGGTGAAAATATTGTTGATGCGCTGGCAGTGTTCCTGCGCCGGTTGCATTC
GATTCCTGTTTGTAATTGTCCTTTTAACAGCGATCGCGTATTTCGTCTCGCTCAGGCGCAATCACGAATG
AATAACGGTTTGGTTGATGCGAGTGATTTTGATGACGAGCGTAATGGCTGGCCTGTTGAACAAGTCTGGA
AAGAAATGCATAAACTTTTGCCATTCTCACCGGATTCAGTCGTCACTCATGGTGATTTCTCACTTGATAA
CCTTATTTTTGACGAGGGGAAATTAATAGGTTGTATTGATGTTGGACGAGTCGGAATCGCAGACCGATAC
CAGGATCTTGCCATCCTATGGAACTGCCTCGGTGAGTTTTCTCCTTCATTACAGAAACGGCTTTTTCAAA
AATATGGTATTGATAATCCTGATATGAATAAATTGCAGTTTCATTTGATGCTCGATGAGTTTTTCTAATC
AGAATTGGTTAATTGGTTGTAACACTGGCAGAGCATTACGCTGACTTGACGGGACGGCGCAAGCTCATGA
CCAAAATCCCTTAACGTGAGTTACGCGTCGTTCCACTGAGCGTCAGACCCCGTAGAAAAGATCAAAGGAT
CTTCTTGAGATCCTTTTTTTCTGCGCGTAATCTGCTGCTTGCAAACAAAAAAACCACCGCTACCAGCGGT
GGTTTGTTTGCCGGATCAAGAGCTACCAACTCTTTTTCCGAAGGTAACTGGCTTCAGCAGAGCGCAGATA
CCAAATACTGTTCTTCTAGTGTAGCCGTAGTTAGGCCACCACTTCAAGAACTCTGTAGCACCGCCTACAT
ACCTCGCTCTGCTAATCCTGTTACCAGTGGCTGCTGCCAGTGGCGATAAGTCGTGTCTTACCGGGTTGGA
CTCAAGACGATAGTTACCGGATAAGGCGCAGCGGTCGGGCTGAACGGGGGGTTCGTGCACACAGCCCAGC
TTGGAGCGAACGACCTACACCGAACTGAGATACCTACAGCGTGAGCTATGAGAAAGCGCCACGCTTCCCG
AAGGGAGAAAGGCGGACAGGTATCCGGTAAGCGGCAGGGTCGGAACAGGAGAGCGCACGAGGGAGCTTCC
AGGGGGAAACGCCTGGTATCTTTATAGTCCTGTCGGGTTTCGCCACCTCTGACTTGAGCGTCGATTTTTG
TGATGCTCGTCAGGGGGGCGGAGCCTATGGAAAAACGCCAGCAACGCGGCCTTTTTACGGTTCCTGGCCT
TTTGCTGGCCTTTTGCTCACATGTT
Features (pLannotate 1.2.2; 10 found; start..end, strand, type, name):
    121..213     +  CDS            lacI (fragment): lac repressor; lacI; The lac repressor binds to the lac operator to inhibit transcription in E. coli. This inhibition can be relieved by adding lactose or isopropyl-β-D-thiogalactopyranoside (IPTG).
    268..295     -  terminator     rrnB T2 terminator: transcription terminator T2 from the E. coli rrnB gene
    427..470     +  terminator     rrnB T1 terminator: Escherichia coli rrnB; transcription terminator T1 from the E. coli rrnB gene
    517..553     -  CDS            lacZα (fragment): LacZα fragment of β-galactosidase; lacZ fragment
    569..668     +  protein_bind   attL1: mutant version of attL; recombination site for the Gateway® LR reaction LR Clonase™
    674..2698    +  CDS            SLC25A13: CMC2_HUMAN - Also known as ARALAR2. Experimental evidence at protein level: Swiss-Prot protein existence level 1. Mitochondrial and calcium-binding carrier that catalyzes the calcium-dependent exchange of cytoplasmic glutamate with mitochondrial aspartate across the mitochondrial inner membrane (PubMed:11566871, PubMed:25410934). May have a function in the urea cycle (PubMed:11566871). From Homo sapiens (Human).
   2700..2799    -  protein_bind   attL2: mutant version of attL; recombination site for the Gateway® LR reaction LR Clonase™
   2817..2835    -  promoter       T7 promoter: promoter for bacteriophage T7 RNA polymerase
   2969..3778    +  CDS            KanR: aminoglycoside phosphotransferase; aph(3')-Ia; confers resistance to kanamycin in bacteria or G418 (Geneticin®) in eukaryotes
   3925..4513    +  rep_origin     ori: high-copy-number ColE1/pMB1/pBR322/pUC origin of replication
