[The description below was written by a language model from this plasmid's Addgene catalogue record and pLannotate feature annotations shown in this document.]
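Description:
pDONR221_SLC25A13 is a Gateway entry clone built on the pDONR221 backbone, carrying a codon-optimized open reading frame for human SLC25A13 (also known as citrin or ARALAR2). The sequenced plasmid is 4,575 nt, consistent with a roughly 2.5 kb backbone plus the 2,025 bp insert. It is propagated in E. coli through a high-copy ColE1/pUC-type origin and selected with kanamycin via an aminoglycoside phosphotransferase (KanR) gene. Although the catalogue lists the vector type as mammalian expression, the feature table shows no eukaryotic promoter or polyadenylation signal, so the plasmid itself is a shuttle for the ORF rather than an expression construct.

The SLC25A13 coding sequence sits between attL1 and attL2 sites, the recombination sites used in the LR Clonase reaction to transfer an insert directionally into any attR-containing destination vector, where the promoter, tags and selection markers are supplied. The encoded protein is a calcium-binding mitochondrial carrier that exchanges cytoplasmic glutamate for mitochondrial aspartate across the inner membrane, with a possible role in the urea cycle. Upstream of the cassette lie the rrnB T1 and T2 transcription terminators, which insulate the insert from read-through transcription in bacteria. A T7 promoter lies just beyond attL2 on the opposite strand, pointing back toward the insert. Short lacI and lacZα fragments are backbone remnants with no evident function here. M13 forward and reverse primer sites flank the insert for sequence verification. The plasmid belongs to a consortium collection of solute carrier transporter clones intended for subcloning into custom expression vectors for transporter research and drug discovery.
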