Addgene plasmid #132038: pDONR221_SLC25A13
Purpose: Gateway entry clone with codon-optimized ORF sequence for subcloning into custom expression vectors
Depositing lab: RESOLUTE Consortium & Giulio Superti-Furga. Depositing organization: CeMM Research Center for Molecular Medicine. Publication: The RESOLUTE consortium: unlocking SLC transporters for drug discovery. Superti-Furga G, Lackner D, Wiedmer T, Ingles-Prieto A, Barbosa B, Girardi E, Goldmann U, Gurtl B, Klavins K, Klimek C, Lindinger S, Lineiro-Retes E, Muller AC, Onstein S, Redinger G, Reil D, Sedlyarov V, Wolf G, Crawford M, Everley R, ... Steppan CM. Nat Rev Drug Discov. 2020 Jul;19(7):429-430. doi: 10.1038/d41573-020-00056-6. PubMed 32265506.
Backbone
  Vector backbone: pDONR221
  Backbone manufacturer: Thermo Fisher Scientific
  Backbone size w/o insert (bp): 2550
  Vector type: Mammalian Expression
Growth in bacteria
  Bacterial resistance: Kanamycin, 50 μg/mL
  Growth temperature: 37°C
  Growth strain: Stbl3
  Copy number: High Copy
Gene/Insert
  Gene/Insert name: SLC25A13 (alt name: CITRIN, ARALAR2, CTLN2)
  Species: H. sapiens (human)
  Insert size (bp): 2025
  Entrez Gene: SLC25A13 (a.k.a. ARALAR2, CITRIN, CTLN2, NICCD)
  Cloning method: Gateway Cloning
  Sequencing primers: 5′ M13-fwd; 3′ M13-rev
Terms and licenses: Academic/Nonprofit Terms; Industry Terms
Depositor comments: For more information on the full Resolute plasmid collection, please see www.addgene.org/depositor-collections/re-solute/. Please provide your feedback on this plasmid to the RESOLUTE consortium by filling out their RESOLUTE repository feedback form: https://forms.office.com/Pages/ResponsePage.aspx?id=0e05yklzmkS7rjFGQL4N7z4feCLQvEJAmVcOCM_u885UN1JJRko0Ukg4TVQwNTZLOUxPQVJWT1NHUCQlQCN0PWcu
How to cite: pDONR221_SLC25A13 was a gift from RESOLUTE Consortium & Giulio Superti-Furga (Addgene plasmid # 132038 ; http://n2t.net/addgene:132038 ; RRID:Addgene_132038)
