>Addgene plasmid #132038 | pDONR221_SLC25A13 | depositor partial sequence | sequence record 253476 | Codon-optimized ORF of SLC25A13
ATGGCAGCAGCAAAGGTGGCCCTGACCAAGAGGGCCGATCCTGCCGAGCTGCGCACAATCTTCCTGAAGT
ACGCCAGCATCGAGAAGAACGGCGAGTTCTTTATGTCCCCAAATGACTTTGTGACCCGGTATCTGAACAT
CTTCGGCGAGTCTCAGCCCAATCCTAAGACCGTGGAGCTGCTGAGCGGAGTGGTGGACCAGACAAAGGAT
GGCCTGATCTCCTTCCAGGAGTTTGTGGCCTTCGAGTCTGTGCTGTGCGCCCCAGACGCCCTGTTTATGG
TGGCCTTTCAGCTGTTCGATAAGGCCGGCAAGGGCGAGGTGACCTTCGAGGACGTGAAGCAGGTGTTTGG
CCAGACCACAATCCACCAGCACATCCCCTTCAACTGGGATAGCGAGTTCGTGCAGCTGCACTTTGGCAAG
GAGCGGAAGAGACACCTGACCTACGCCGAGTTTACACAGTTCCTGCTGGAGATCCAGCTGGAGCACGCCA
AGCAGGCCTTTGTGCAGAGAGACAATGCCCGGACCGGCAGAGTGACAGCCATCGACTTTCGGGATATCAT
GGTGACCATCAGACCCCACGTGCTGACACCTTTCGTGGAGGAGTGTCTGGTGGCAGCAGCAGGAGGCACC
ACATCCCACCAGGTGTCTTTTAGCTACTTCAACGGCTTTAATTCTCTGCTGAACAATATGGAGCTGATCC
GGAAGATCTATAGCACCCTGGCCGGCACAAGAAAGGACGTGGAGGTGACCAAGGAGGAGTTCGTGCTGGC
CGCCCAGAAGTTTGGCCAGGTGACACCTATGGAGGTGGACATCCTGTTCCAGCTGGCCGATCTGTACGAG
CCAAGGGGAAGGATGACCCTGGCAGATATCGAGAGGATCGCCCCACTGGAGGAGGGCACACTGCCCTTTA
ACCTGGCAGAGGCACAGAGGCAGAAGGCATCCGGCGACTCTGCCAGACCCGTGCTGCTGCAGGTGGCAGA
GTCTGCCTACAGGTTCGGACTGGGCAGCGTGGCAGGAGCAGTGGGAGCAACCGCCGTGTATCCTATCGAT
CTGGTGAAGACCAGGATGCAGAACCAGCGCAGCACAGGCTCCTTTGTGGGCGAGCTGATGTATAAGAATT
CCTTCGACTGCTTTAAGAAGGTGCTGAGATACGAGGGCTTCTTTGGCCTGTATAGGGGACTGCTGCCTCA
GCTGCTGGGAGTGGCACCAGAGAAGGCCATCAAGCTGACCGTGAACGACTTCGTGCGGGATAAGTTTATG
CACAAGGATGGCAGCGTGCCTCTGGCCGCCGAGATCCTGGCAGGAGGATGTGCAGGAGGATCCCAGGTCA
TCTTCACCAATCCACTGGAGATCGTGAAGATCAGGCTGCAGGTGGCAGGAGAGATCACCACAGGACCAAG
GGTGTCTGCCCTGAGCGTGGTGCGCGATCTGGGCTTCTTTGGCATCTACAAGGGCGCCAAGGCCTGCTTT
CTGAGAGACATCCCCTTCTCCGCCATCTACTTTCCTTGTTATGCCCACGTGAAGGCCTCTTTCGCCAACG
AGGACGGACAGGTGTCCCCAGGCTCTCTGCTGCTGGCAGGAGCAATCGCAGGAATGCCAGCAGCATCTCT
GGTGACCCCAGCAGATGTGATCAAGACAAGGCTGCAGGTGGCAGCAAGAGCAGGACAGACCACATATTCC
GGCGTGATCGACTGCTTCCGGAAGATCCTGAGAGAGGAGGGACCAAAGGCCCTGTGGAAGGGAGCAGGCG
CCAGGGTGTTCCGCAGCTCCCCTCAGTTTGGCGTGACCCTGCTGACATACGAGCTGCTGCAGAGGTGGTT
CTATATCGATTTTGGCGGCGTGAAGCCTATGGGCAGCGAGCCAGTGCCCAAGTCCCGCATCAACCTGCCT
GCACCAAATCCAGACCACGTGGGAGGATACAAGCTGGCAGTGGCCACCTTCGCCGGAATCGAGAATAAGT
TTGGCCTGTATCTGCCTCTGTTCAAGCCATCCGTGTCTACAAGCAAGGCCATCGGCGGCGGCCCA
